>Addgene plasmid #36252 | pRibo EcoHind | depositor full sequence | sequence record 45091 | Depositor sequence
GAGCCCACCAGCTCCGTAAGTTCGGGCGCTGTGTGGCTCGTACCCGCGCATTCAGGCGGCAGGGGGTCTA
ACGGGTCTAAGGCGGCGTGTACGGCCGCCACAGCGGCTCTCAGCGGCCCGGAAACGTCCTCGAAACGACG
CATGTGTTCCTCCTGGTTGGTACAGGTGGTTGGGGGTGCTCGGCTGTCGCTGGTGTTCCACCACCAGGGC
TCGACGGGAGAGCGGGGGAGTGTGCAGTTGTGGGGTGGCCCCTCAGCGAAATATCTGACTTGGAGCTCGT
GTCGGACCATACACCGGTGATTAATCGTGGTCTACTACCAAGCGTGAGCCACGTCGCCGACGAATTTGAG
CAGCTCTGGCTGCCGTACTGGCCGCTGGCAAGCGACGATCTGCTCGAGGGGATCTACCGCCAAAGCCGCG
CGTCGGCCCTAGGCCGCCGGTACATCGAGGCGAACCCAACAGCGCTGGCAAACCTGCTGGTCGTGGACGT
AGACCATCCAGACGCAGCGCTCCGAGCGCTCAGCGCCCGGGGGTCCCATCCGCTGCCCAACGCGATCGTG
GGCAATCGCGCCAACGGCCACGCACACGCAGTGTGGGCACTCAACGCCCCTGTTCCACGCACCGAATACG
CGCGGCGTAAGCCGCTCGCATACATGGCGGCGTGCGCCGAAGGCCTTCGGCGCGCCGTCGATGGCGACCG
CAGTTACTCAGGCCTCATGACCAAAAACCCCGGCCACATCGCCTGGGAAACGGAATGGCTCCACTCAGAT
CTCTACACACTCAGCCACATCGAGGCCGAGCTCGGCGCGAACATGCCACCGCCGCGCTGGCGTCAGCAGA
CCACGTACAAAGCGGCTCCGACGCCGCTAGGGCGGAATTGCGCACTGTTCGATTCCGTCAGGTTGTGGGC
CTATCTTCCCGCCCTCATGCGGATCTACCTGCCGACCCGGAACGTGGACGGACTCGGCCGCGCGATCTAT
GCCGAGTGCCACGCGCGAAACGCCGAATTTCCGTGCAACGACGTGTGTCCCGGACCGCTACCGGACAGCG
AGGTCCGCGCCATCGCCAACAGCATTTGGCGTTGGATCACAACCAAGTCGCGCATTTGGGCGGACGGGAT
CGTGGTCTACGAGGCCACACTCAGTGCGCGCCAGTCGGCCATCTCGCGGAAGGGCGCAGCAGCGCGCACG
GCGGCGAGCACAGTTGCGCGGCGCGCAAAGTCCGCGTCAGCCATGGAGGCATTGCTATGAGCGACGGCTA
CAGCGACGGCTACAACCGGCAGCCGACTGTCCGCAAAAAGCGGCGCGTGACCGCCGCCGAAGGCGCTCGA
ATCACCGGACTATCCGAACGCCACGTCGTCCGGCTCGTGGCGCAGGAACGCAGCGAGTGGCTCGCCGAGC
AGGCTGCACGCCGCGAACGCATCCGCGCCTATCACGACGACGAGGGCCACTCTTGGCCGCAAACGGCCAA
ACATTTCGGGCTGCATCTGGACACCGTTAAGCGACTCGGCTATCGGGCGAGGAAAGAGCGTGCGGCAGAA
CAGGAAGCGGCTCAAAAGGCCCACAACGAAGCCGACAATCCACCGCTGTTCTAACGCAATTGGGGAGCGG
GTGTCGCGGGGGTTCCGTGGGGGGTTCCGTTGCAACGGGTCGGACAGGTAAAAGTCCTGGTAGACGCTAG
TTTTCTGGTTTGGGCCATGCCTGTCTCGTTGCGTGTTTCGTTGCGCCCGTTTTGAATACCAGCCAGACGA
GACGGGGTTCTACGAATCTTGGTCGATACCAAGCCATTTCCGCTGAATATCGGGGAGCTCACCGCCAGAA
TCGGTGGTTGTGGTGATGTACGTGGCGAACTCCGTTGTAGTGCCTGTGGTGGCATCCGTGGCGCGGCCGC
GGTACCAGATCTTTAAATCTAGAGGTGACCACAACGCGCCCGCTTTGATCGGGGACGTCTGCGGCCGACC
ATTTACGGGTCTTGTTGTCGTTGGCGGTCATGGGCCGAACATACTCACCCGGATCGGAGGGCCGAGGACA
AGGTCGAACGAGGGGCATGACCCGGTGCGGGGCTTCTTGCACTCGGCATAGGCGAGTGCTAAGAATAACG
TTGGCACTCGCGACCGGGATACGACTCACTATAGGTACCGGTGATACCAGCATCGTCTTGATGCCCTTGG
CAGCACCCTGCTAAGGAGGCAACAAGATGGCCAAGACAATTGCGGATCCAGCTGCAGAATTCAAGCTTAT
CGATGTCGACGTAGTTAACTAGCGTACGATCGACTGCCAGGCATCAAATAAAACGAAAGGCTCAGTCGAA
AGACTGGGCCTTTCGTTTTATGCCATCATGGCCGCGGTGATCAGCTAGCCACCTGACGTCGGGGGGGGGG
GAAAGCCACGTTGTGTCTCAAAATCTCTGATGTTACATTGCACAAGATAAAAATATATCATCATGAACAA
TAAAACTGTCTGCTTACATAAACAGTAATACAAGGGGTGTTATGAGCCATATTCAACGGGAAACGTCTTG
CTCGAGGCCGCGATTAAATTCCAACATGGATGCTGATTTATATGGGTATAAATGGGCTCGCGATAATGTC
GGGCAATCAGGTGCGACAATCTATCGCTTGTATGGGAAGCCCCATGCGCCAGAGTTGTTTCTGAAACATG
GCAAAGGTAGCGTTGCCAATGATGTTACAGATGAGATGGTCAGACTAAACTGGCTGACGGAATTTATGCC
TCTTCCGACCATCAAGCATTTTATCCGTACTCCTGATGATGCATGGTTACTCACCACTGCGATCCCCGGG
AAAACAGCATTCCAGGTATTAGAAGAATATCCTGATTCAGGTGAAAATATTGTTGATGCGCTGGCAGTGT
TCCTGCGCCGGTTGCATTCGATTCCTGTTTGTAATTGTCCTTTTAACAGCGATCGCGTATTTCGTCTCGC
TCAGGCGCAATCACGAATGAATAACGGTTTGGTTGATGCGAGTGATTTTGATGACGAGCGTAATGGCTGG
CCTGTTGAACAAGTCTGGAAAGAAATGCATAATCTTTTGCCATTCTCACCGGATTCAGTCGTCACTCATG
GTGATTTCTCACTTGATAACCTTATTTTTGACGAGGGGAAATTAATAGGTTGTATTGATGTTGGACGAGT
CGGAATCGCAGACCGATACCAGGATCTTGCCATCCTATGGAACTGCCTCGGTGAGTTTTCTCCTTCATTA
CAGAAACGGCTTTTTCAAAAATATGGTATTGATAATCCTGATATGAATAAATTGCAGTTTCATTTGATGC
TCGATGAGTTTTTCTAATCAGAATTGGTTAATTGGTTGTAACACTGGCAGAGCATTACGCTGACTTGACG
GGACGGCGGCTTTGTTGAATAAATCGAACTTTTGCTGAGTTGAAGGATCAGATCACGCATCTTCCCGACA
ACGCAGACCGTTCCGTGGCAAAGCAAAAGTTCAAAATCACCAACTGGTCCACCTACAACAAAGCTCTCAC
CAACCGTGGCTCCCTCACTTTCTGGCTGGATGATGGGGCGATTCAGGCCTGGTATGAGTCAGCAACACCT
TCTTCACGAGGCAGACCTCACTAGTTCCATGAGCGTCAGACCCCGTAGAAAAGATCAAAGGATCTTCTTG
AGATCCTTTTTTTCTGCGCGTAATCTGCTGCTTGCAAACAAAAAAACCACCGCTACCAGCGGTGGTTTGT
TTGCCGGATCAAGAGCTACCAACTCTTTTTCCGAAGGTAACTGGCTTCAGCAGAGCGCAGATACCAAATA
CTGTCCTTCTAGTGTAGCCGTAGTTAGGCCACCACTTCAAGAACTCTGTAGCACCGCCTACATACCTCGC
TCTGCTAATCCTGTTACCAGTGGCTGCTGCCAGTGGCGATAAGTCGTGTCTTACCGGGTTGGACTCAAGA
CGATAGTTACCGGATAAGGCGCAGCGGTCGGGCTGAACGGGGGGTTCGTGCACACAGCCCAGCTTGGAGC
GAACGACCTACACCGAACTGAGATACCTACAGCGTGAGCTATGAGAAAGCGCCACGCTTCCCGAGGGGAG
AAAGGCGGACAGGTATCCGGTAAGCGGCAGGGTCGGAACAGGAGAGCGCACGAGGGAGCTTCCAGGGGGA
AACGCCTGGTATCTTTATAGTCCTGTCGGGTTTCGCCACCTCTGACTTGAGCGTCGATTTTTGTGATGCT
CGTCAGGGGGGCGGAGCCTATGGAAAAACGCCAGCAACGCGGCCTTTTTACGGTTCCTGGCCTTTTGCTG
GCCTTTTGCTCACATGTTCTTTCCTGCGTTATCCCCTGATTCTGTGGATAACCGTATTACCGCCTTTGAG
TGAGCTGATACCGCTCGCCGCAGCCGAACGACCGAGCGCAACGCGT
Features (pLannotate 1.2.2; 5 found; start..end, strand, type, name):
   2119..2135    +  promoter       T7 promoter (fragment): promoter for bacteriophage T7 RNA polymerase
   2285..2331    +  terminator     rrnB T1 terminator: transcription terminator T1 from the E. coli rrnB gene
   2492..3307    +  CDS            KanR: aminoglycoside phosphotransferase; aph(3')-Ia; confers resistance to kanamycin in bacteria or G418 (Geneticin®) in eukaryotes
   3448..3591    +  CDS            TRA2_ECOLX (fragment): Protein predicted: Swiss-Prot protein existence level 4. Required for transposition of transposon Tn903. From Escherichia coli.
   3638..4226    +  rep_origin     ori: high-copy-number ColE1/pMB1/pBR322/pUC origin of replication
