[The description below was written by a language model from this plasmid's Addgene catalogue record and pLannotate feature annotations shown in this document.]
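Description:
pRibo EcoHind is an empty-backbone E. coli–mycobacteria shuttle vector of about 4.4 kb, derived from the replicating mycobacterial expression plasmid pMV261. It is intended for bacterial expression and synthetic-biology work in mycobacteria. In E. coli it is propagated through a ColE1/pUC-type origin, which the depositor notes gives high copy number, whereas in mycobacteria the plasmid is maintained at low copy. Selection in both hosts relies on a kanamycin resistance gene, aph(3')-Ia. An adjacent fragment of a Tn903 transposition protein is consistent with the transposon origin of this marker. The automated feature table does not annotate a mycobacterial replicon, and roughly the first 2 kb of the sequence carries no annotation at all, so the position of that replicon is not documented in the record.

The expression region uses a modified Hsp60 promoter in place of the standard pMV261 promoter. The plasmid's name and the associated publication link this modification to a riboswitch-based inducible gene expression system for mycobacteria, although neither the promoter nor any riboswitch element is annotated in the feature list, and details of the modification are not stated. Downstream lies the E. coli rrnB T1 transcription terminator, which ends transcription of a cloned gene. A short match to the T7 promoter is also detected but is only a fragment. No insert is present, and genes of interest are introduced by restriction cloning. According to the depositor, the construct is related to pRibo BsaHind but was not itself reported in the publication. It differs in preserving the original pMV261 multiple cloning site, apart from loss of the BstBI site.
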