Addgene plasmid #36252: pRibo EcoHind
Purpose: (Empty Backbone)
Depositing lab: Carolyn Bertozzi & Jessica Seeliger. Depositing organization: University of California, Berkeley. Publication: A riboswitch-based inducible gene expression system for mycobacteria. Seeliger JC, Topp S, Sogi KM, Previti ML, Gallivan JP, Bertozzi CR. PLoS One. 2012;7(1):e29266. Epub 2012 Jan 18. 10.1371/journal.pone.0029266 PubMed 22279533.
Backbone
  Vector backbone: pMV261
  Backbone manufacturer: Stover et al., 1991 Nature 351:456
  Modifications to backbone: The plasmid is derived from pMV261 (http://www.lablife.org/p?a=vdb_view&id=g2.7281169b992e40c865698d3455e3633c24b04b31). It contains a modified promoter.
  Vector type: Bacterial Expression, Synthetic Biology ; Mycobacteria replicating vector
  Promoter: Modified Hsp60
Growth in bacteria
  Bacterial resistance: Kanamycin, 50 μg/mL
  Growth temperature: 37°C
  Growth strain: DH5alpha
  Copy number: High Copy
Gene/Insert
  Cloning method: Restriction Enzyme
  Sequencing primers: 3′ rrnB-T1-term-Rev
Terms and licenses: Academic/Nonprofit Terms; Industry Terms: Not Available to Industry
Depositor comments: This plasmid is related to pRibo BsaHind, but is not reported in PMID 2227955333: Unlike pRibo BsaHind, the original MCS is preserved, except that the BstBI site is lost. The plasmid is high copy in E. coli, but low copy in mycobacteria.
How to cite: pRibo EcoHind was a gift from Carolyn Bertozzi & Jessica Seeliger (Addgene plasmid # 36252 ; http://n2t.net/addgene:36252 ; RRID:Addgene_36252)
