>Addgene plasmid #36252 | pRibo EcoHind | addgene partial sequence | sequence record 45560 | Kan-R 5'-ATCGCGAGCCCATTTATACC-3'
TCGCGGCCTCGAGCAAGACGTTTCCCGTTGAATATGGCTCATAACACCCCTTGTATTACTGTTTATGTAA
GCAGACAGTTTTATTGTTCATGATGATATATTTTTATCTTGTGCAATGTAACATCAGAGATTTTGAGACA
CAACGTGGCTTTCCCCCCCCCCCGACGTCAGGTGGCTAGCTGATCACCGCGGCCATGATGGCATAAAACG
AAAGGCCCAGTCTTTCGACTGAGCCTTTCGTTTTATTTGATGCCTGGCAGTCGATCGTACGCTAGTTAAC
TACGTCGACATCGATAAGCTTGAATTCTGCAGCTGGATCCGCAATTGTCTTGGCCATCTTGTTGCCTCCT
TAGCAGGGTGCTGCCAAGGGCATCAAGACGATGCTGGTATCACCGGTACCTATAGTGAGTCGTATCCCGG
TCGCGAGTGCCAACGTTATTCTTAGCACTCGCCTATGCCGAGTGCAAGAAGCCCCGCACCGGGTCATGCC
CCTCGTTCGACCTTGTCCTCGGCCCTCCGATCCGGGTGAGTATGTTCGGCCCATGACCGCCAACGACAAC
AAGACCCGTAAATGGTCGGCCGCAGACGTCCCCGATCAAAGCGGGCGCGTTGTGGTCACCTCTAGATTTA
AAGATCTGGTACCGCGGCCGCGCCACGGATGCCACCACAGGCACTACAACGGAGTTCGCCACGTACATCA
CCACAACCACCGATTCTGGCGGTGAGCTCCCCGATATTCAGCGGAAATGGCTTGGTATCGACCAAGATTC
GTAGAACCCCGTCTCGTCTGGCTGGTATTCAAAACGGGCGCAACGAAACACGCAACGAGACAGGCATGGC
CCAAACCAGAAAACTAGCGTCTACCAGGACTTTTACCTGTCCGA
